>Addgene plasmid #188827 | Portal_P1 | addgene full sequence | sequence record 369835 | Addgene NGS Result
CACTCCGCTATCGCTACGTGACTGGGTCATGGCTGCGCCCCGACACCCGCCAACACCCGCTGACGCGCCC
TGACGGGCTTGTCTGCTCCCGGCATCCGCTTACAGACAAGCTGTGACCGTCTCCGGGAGCTGCATGTGTC
AGAGGTTTTCACCGTCATCACCGAAACGCGCGAGGCAGCAGATCAATTCGCGCGCGAAGGCGAAGCGGCA
TGCATAATGTGCCTGTCAAATGGACGAAGCAGGGATTCTGCAAACCCTATGCTACTCCGTCAAGCCGTCA
ATTGTCTGATTCGTTACCAATTATGACAACTTGACGGCTACATCATTCACTTTTTCTTCACAACCGGCAC
GGAACTCGCTCGGGCTGGCCCCGGTGCATTTTTTAAATACCCGCGAGAAATAGAGTTGATCGTCAAAACC
AACATTGCGACCGACGGTGGCGATAGGCATCCGGGTGGTGCTCAAAAGCAGCTTCGCCTGGCTGATACGT
TGGTCCTCGCGCCAGCTTAAGACGCTAATCCCTAACTGCTGGCGGAAAAGATGTGACAGACGCGACGGCG
ACAAGCAAACATGCTGTGCGACGCTGGCGATATCAAAATTGCTGTCTGCCAGGTGATCGCTGATGTACTG
ACAAGCCTCGCGTACCCGATTATCCATCGGTGGATGGAGCGACTCGTTAATCGCTTCCATGCGCCGCAGT
AACAATTGCTCAAGCAGATTTATCGCCAGCAGCTCCGAATAGCGCCCTTCCCCTTGCCCGGCGTTAATGA
TTTGCCCAAACAGGTCGCTGAAATGCGGCTGGTGCGCTTCATCCGGGCGAAAGAACCCCGTATTGGCAAA
TATTGACGGCCAGTTAAGCCATTCATGCCAGTAGGCGCGCGGACGAAAGTAAACCCACTGGTGATACCAT
TCGCGAGCCTCCGGATGACGACCGTAGTGATGAATCTCTCCTGGCGGGAACAGCAAAATATCACCCGGTC
GGCAAACAAATTCTCGTCCCTGATTTTTCACCACCCCCTGACCGCGAATGGTGAGATTGAGAATATAACC
TTTCATTCCCAGCGGTCGGTCGATAAAAAAATCGAGATAACCGTTGGCCTCAATCGGCGTTAAACCCGCC
ACCAGATGGGCATTAAACGAGTATCCCGGCAGCAGGGGATCATTTTGCGCTTCAGCCATACTTTTCATAC
TCCCGCCATTCAGAGAAGAAACCAATTGTCCATATTGCATCAGACATTGCCGTCACTGCGTCTTTTACTG
GCTCTTCTCGCTAACCAAACCGGTAACCCCGCTTATTAAAAGCATTCTGTAACAAAGCGGGACCAAAGCC
ATGACAAAAACGCGTAACAAAAGTGTCTATAATCACGGCAGAAAAGTCCACATTGATTATTTGCACGGCG
TCACACTTTGCTATGCCATAGCATTTTTATCCATAAGATTAGCGGATCCTACCTGACGCTTTTTATCGCA
ACTCTCTACTGTTTCTCCATACCCGTTTTTTGGGCTAACAGGAGGAATTAACCATGGCAGACAATAAAAT
CACGCTATCCTCGGTCAGGAAGGCGCTGGCGGGGGTTTTTAAAGACAACGGAGAACGGGACAACATCCTC
CTGTCCGCGCTGGCTGTGCACGGCGGAAGTGGGTATTTGTTTTCTCGCGCAGGGGCACCGGTACAACTGT
CCGGCTTCTTAGGCGGCAAACCGGGCGATAGTGGCATGGCTGGCGATGGGCTGGTGGACGGAAGTCGCTT
TATCTTTGATGAAGTTCAACTGCCAGAAGATCGCTTGCAACGCTATCCGCTACTCGAAGAGATGGCGGTT
TACAGCACGATCGCCACCGCGCTGAACATCCATATTACGCACGCGCTCTCTTTCGATAACAAGACCGGAC
AAACCTTCTCTATCGTGCCGGTACATAACGGAAACGATAGTGACTATGACGCCGCGCAGGCGTTGTGTGG
CGAGCTGATGAACGACATCGGGCGAACCATCAACAAAGAGGTCGCCGGATGGGCATTTATCATGTCTGTA
TTTGGGGTGGCTTATGTCAGGCCATACGCCAAAGAAGGCATAGGGATCACGTCTTTTGAGTGCTCCTATT
ACACCCTTCCGAGCTTCATCAAAGAGTTCGAGGTCAGCGGCAACCTGGCGGGATTTAGCGGCGATTATCT
GAAGGACGCGTCAGGGAAAATGGTTTTCGCCGATCCGTGGGCCATTATCCCTATGAAAATCCCCTACTGG
CGGCCTAAGTCAAACCTTATGCCTGTGCACACTGGCCATAAAGCATACAGCTTGCTGGATAATCCGGAAG
AGCGCACGCCGATTGAAACCCAGAATTACGGGACCAGCTTGCTCGAATACGCTTACGAGCCGTACATGAA
TCTGCGTTCAGCGATCCGCTCGCTGAAAGCAACGCGTTTTAATGCGTCGAAAATTGACCGAATCATCGGC
CTGGCGATGAATAGTCTGGATCCGGTTAAAGCAGCCGATTATTCGCGCACCATTACTCAGACGCTTAAAC
GAGCAGCTGACCTGATGGAAAGACGCGCACGTGGCGCGAATAACATGCCTACGGTAACCAATACCCTGCT
GCCTATTATGGGCGACGGCAAGGGACAGATGACTATTGATACTCAGACCATCCAGGCTGACATCAACGGC
ATTGAAGACATTCTCACCTATATGCGCCAGCTGGCGGCAGCACTTGGCCTCGATTACACCCTCCTGGGGT
GGGCAGATCAAATGTCCGGCGGGCTTGGTGAAGGTGGATTCCTGCGCACGGCAATTCAGGCCGCCATGCG
TGCCTCATGGATCCAGCAGGGCGTAGAAGAGTTCATTCAGCGGGCTATCGATATTCATCTTGCTTTCAAG
TACGGTAAGGTATACCCGGAAGGTGATCGCCCGTACAAAATCGAATTCCACTCCGTTAATACCGCTCTGC
AACAAGAGCACAACGACAACCGCGACTCGCAGGCGAACTACGCCACCATCGTTACGCAAATCCTCGATGC
CGTCAGCAATAACAGCGTACTCGCCAATTCCGATGCATTCAAACGTTACCTGTTCAGCGATGTGCTGGAG
ATTGACGAAAAAATCTCTGAAGCACTGGTGAACGAACTGAAAGCGAAAAGCGAGGACGACGATCACCTGA
TGGATTCCATCATCAAAACACCGCCACAGGAACTGGCGCAAATCCTTGAATCGGTCTTTAAAGAGGGAAA
CGATAATGACTAATGCCAGGCATCAAATTAAGCAGAAGGCCATCCTGACGGATGGCCTTTTTGCGTTTCT
ACAAACTCTTTTGTTTATTTTTCTAAATACATTCAAATATGTATCCGCTCATGAGACAATAACCCTGATA
AATGCTTCAATAATATTGAAAAAGGAAGAGTATGAGTATTCAACATTTCCGTGTCGCCCTTATTCCCTTT
TTTGCGGCATTTTGCCTTCCTGTTTTTGCTCACCCAGAAACGCTGGTGAAAGTAAAAGATGCTGAAGATC
AGTTGGGTGCACGAGTGGGTTACATCGAACTGGATCTCAACAGCGGTAAGATCCTTGAGAGTTTTCGCCC
CGAAGAACGTTTTCCAATGATGAGCACTTTTAAAGTTCTGCTATGTGGCGCGGTATTATCCCGTGTTGAC
GCCGGGCAAGAGCAACTCGGTCGCCGCATACACTATTCTCAGAATGACTTGGTTGAGTACTCACCAGTCA
CAGAAAAGCATCTTACGGATGGCATGACAGTAAGAGAATTATGCAGTGCTGCCATAACCATGAGTGATAA
CACTGCGGCCAACTTACTTCTGACAACGATCGGAGGACCGAAGGAGCTAACCGCTTTTTTGCACAACATG
GGGGATCATGTAACTCGCCTTGATCGTTGGGAACCGGAGCTGAATGAAGCCATACCAAACGACGAGCGTG
ACACCACGATGCCTGTAGCAATGGCAACAACGTTGCGCAAACTATTAACTGGCGAACTACTTACTCTAGC
TTCCCGGCAACAATTAATAGACTGGATGGAGGCGGATAAAGTTGCAGGACCACTTCTGCGCTCGGCCCTT
CCGGCTGGCTGGTTTATTGCTGATAAATCTGGAGCCGGTGAGCGTGGGTCTCGCGGTATCATTGCAGCAC
TGGGGCCAGATGGTAAGCCCTCCCGTATCGTAGTTATCTACACGACGGGGAGTCAGGCAACTATGGATGA
ACGAAATAGACAGATCGCTGAGATAGGTGCCTCACTGATTAAGCATTGGTAACTGTCAGACCAAGTTTAC
TCATATATACTTTAGATTGATTTAAAACTTCATTTTTAATTTAAAAGGATCTAGGTGAAGATCCTTTTTG
ATAATCTCATGACCAAAATCCCTTAACGTGAGTTTTCGTTCCACTGAGCGTCAGACCCCGTAGAAAAGAT
CAAAGGATCTTCTTGAGATCCTTTTTTTCTGCGCGTAATCTGCTGCTTGCAAACAAAAAAACCACCGCTA
CCAGCGGTGGTTTGTTTGCCGGATCAAGAGCTACCAACTCTTTTTCCGAAGGTAACTGGCTTCAGCAGAG
CGCAGATACCAAATACTGTCCTTCTAGTGTAGCCGTAGTTAGGCCACCACTTCAAGAACTCTGTAGCACC
GCCTACATACCTCGCTCTGCTAATCCTGTTACCAGTGGCTGCTGCCAGTGGCGATAAGTCGTGTCTTACC
GGGTTGGACTCAAGACGATAGTTACCGGATAAGGCGCAGCGGTCGGGCTGAACGGGGGGTTCGTGCACAC
AGCCCAGCTTGGAGCGAACGACCTACACCGAACTGAGATACCTACAGCGTGAGCTATGAGAAAGCGCCAC
GCTTCCCGAAGGGAGAAAGGCGGACAGGTATCCGGTAAGCGGCAGGGTCGGAACAGGAGAGCGCACGAGG
GAGCTTCCAGGGGGAAACGCCTGGTATCTTTATAGTCCTGTCGGGTTTCGCCACCTCTGACTTGAGCGTC
GATTTTTGTGATGCTCGTCAGGGGGGCGGAGCCTATGGAAAAACGCCAGCAACGCGGCCTTTTTACGGTT
CCTGGCCTTTTGCTGGCCTTTTGCTCACATGTTCTTTCCTGCGTTATCCCCTGATTCTGTGGATAACCGT
ATTACCGCCTTTGAGTGAGCTGATACCGCTCGCCGCAGCCGAACGACCGAGCGCAGCGAGTCAGTGAGCG
AGGAAGCGGAAGAGCGCCTGATGCGGTATTTTCTCCTTACGCATCTGTGCGGTATTTCACACCGCATATG
GTGCACTCTCAGTACAATCTGCTCTGATGCCGCATAGTTAAGCCAGTATA
Features (pLannotate 1.2.2; 8 found; start..end, strand, type, name):
    139..179     -  CDS            rop (fragment): Rop protein, which maintains plasmids at low copy number; rop
    301..1179    -  CDS            araC: L-arabinose regulatory protein; araC
   1206..1490    +  promoter       araBAD promoter: araBAD; promoter of the L-arabinose operon of E. coli; the araC regulatory gene is transcribed in the opposite direction (Guzman et al., 1995)
   3254..3281    +  terminator     rrnB T2 terminator: transcription terminator T2 from the E. coli rrnB gene
   3300..3391    +  promoter       AmpR promoter: bla
   3392..4252    +  CDS            AmpR: β-lactamase; bla; confers resistance to ampicillin, carbenicillin, and related antibiotics
   4423..5011    +  rep_origin     ori: high-copy-number ColE1/pMB1/pBR322/pUC origin of replication
   5197..37      -  misc_feature   bom (across the origin): basis of mobility region from pBR322
