[The description below was written by a language model from this plasmid's Addgene catalogue record and pLannotate feature annotations shown in this document.]
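Description:
Portal_P1 is a 5.3 kb bacterial expression plasmid built on a pBAD backbone that carries the portal protein gene of bacteriophage P1 for arabinose-inducible expression in E. coli. It replicates from a ColE1/pMB1-type origin and is listed as high copy. Only a short fragment of the rop gene remains, and a pBR322-derived bom (basis of mobility) region spans the sequence origin. Selection is by ampicillin, through a β-lactamase gene driven by its own bla promoter.

The roughly 1.7 kb Portal insert was introduced by Gibson assembly. The automated feature table does not annotate it as a feature, but the unannotated stretch between the araBAD promoter and the rrnB T2 terminator is the right size and position to hold it, so the gene is presumably transcribed from araBAD and terminated at rrnB T2. The araC regulator is encoded divergently upstream of the promoter. AraC represses araBAD in the absence of L-arabinose and activates it when the sugar is present, which gives tight, titratable control that suits phage proteins whose expression may be harmful to the host in some backgrounds. The record does not indicate any epitope or purification tags on the insert.

The stated purpose is simply to provide the P1 portal protein. The associated publication concerns prokaryotic innate immunity based on pattern recognition of conserved viral proteins, which suggests the plasmid was used to express the portal protein on its own in bacteria and test whether defense systems sense it independently of phage infection. The record does not spell out specific assays.
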