Addgene plasmid #188827: Portal_P1
Purpose: Portal protein from phage P1
Depositing lab: Feng Zhang. Depositing organization: Broad Institute. Publication: Prokaryotic innate immunity through pattern recognition of conserved viral proteins. Gao LA, Wilkinson ME, Strecker J, Makarova KS, Macrae RK, Koonin EV, Zhang F. Science. 2022 Aug 12;377(6607):eabm4096. doi: 10.1126/science.abm4096. Epub 2022 Aug 12. PubMed 35951700.
Backbone
  Vector backbone: pBAD
  Backbone size w/o insert (bp): 3590
  Total vector size (bp): 5300
  Vector type: Bacterial Expression
Growth in bacteria
  Bacterial resistance: Ampicillin, 100 μg/mL
  Growth temperature: 37°C
  Growth strain: DH5alpha
  Copy number: High Copy
Gene/Insert
  Gene/Insert name: Portal
  Insert size (bp): 1708
  Cloning method: Gibson Cloning
  Sequencing primers: 5′ N/A
Terms and licenses: Academic/Nonprofit Terms; Industry Terms: Not Available to Industry
How to cite: Portal_P1 was a gift from Feng Zhang (Addgene plasmid # 188827 ; http://n2t.net/addgene:188827 ; RRID:Addgene_188827)
